Addgene plasmid #217012: pFastBac dual_Human full length _CDK7 (S164D, T170E)_del327-346
Purpose: Expression of CDK7 in insect cells
Depositing lab: Manjeet Mukherjee. Depositing organization: Astex Therapeutics Limited. Publication: Protein engineering enables a soakable crystal form of human CDK7 primed for high-throughput crystallography and structure-based drug design. Mukherjee M, Day PJ, Laverty D, Bueren-Calabuig JA, Woodhead AJ, Griffiths-Jones C, Hiscock S, East C, Boyd S, O'Reilly M. Structure. 2024 Jun 9:S0969-2126(24)00188-6. doi: 10.1016/j.str.2024.05.011. PubMed 38870939.
Backbone
  Vector backbone: pFastBac dual
  Vector type: Insect Expression
Growth in bacteria
  Bacterial resistance: Ampicillin and Gentamicin, 100 & 10 μg/mL
  Growth temperature: 37°C
  Growth strain: DH5alpha
  Copy number: Unknown
Gene/Insert
  Gene/Insert name: CDK7 (S164D, T170E)_del327-346 (alt name: cdk7)
  Species: H. sapiens (human)
  Insert size (bp): 1056
  Mutation: (S164D, T170E)_del327-346
  Entrez Gene: CDK7 (a.k.a. CAK, CAK1, CDKN7, HCAK, MO15, STK1, p39MO15)
  Tag / fusion protein: TEV cleavable his tag
Terms and licenses: Academic/Nonprofit Terms; Industry Terms: Not Available to Industry
How to cite: pFastBac dual_Human full length _CDK7 (S164D, T170E)_del327-346 was a gift from Manjeet Mukherjee (Addgene plasmid # 217012 ; http://n2t.net/addgene:217012 ; RRID:Addgene_217012)
