[The description below was written by a language model from this plasmid's Addgene catalogue record and pLannotate feature annotations shown in this document.]
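Description:
pFastBac dual_Human full length _CDK7 (S164D, T170E)_del327-346 is a baculovirus donor (transfer) plasmid built on the pFastBac Dual backbone for producing an engineered human CDK7 in insect cells. It is maintained in E. coli through a high-copy ColE1/pUC-type origin and carries an f1 phage origin. Selection uses ampicillin (β-lactamase) together with gentamicin. The gentamicin acetyltransferase gene, driven by a class 1 integron Pc promoter, lies between the Tn7R and Tn7L ends along with the expression cassettes. This whole mini-Tn7 segment can therefore be transposed into a baculovirus shuttle genome (bacmid) in a suitable E. coli host, yielding recombinant viral DNA for transfecting insect cells.

The backbone provides two divergent late baculovirus promoters. The polyhedrin promoter drives the payload: a histidine affinity tag at the N-terminus, recorded as TEV protease-cleavable, followed by the CDK7 coding sequence and the SV40 polyadenylation signal. The opposing p10 promoter, paired with the HSV TK poly(A) signal, has no annotated insert between them and appears to be unoccupied. The CDK7 insert (about 1.06 kb) carries the substitutions S164D and T170E; in wild-type CDK7 these T-loop positions are phosphorylated, so the acidic residues likely act as phosphomimetics. It also carries a deletion of residues 327–346 at the C-terminus, despite the "full length" label in the name. CDK7 is the catalytic subunit of the CDK-activating kinase and functions in both cell-cycle control and RNA polymerase II transcription. According to the associated publication, this engineered protein supports crystallography of human CDK7, including a soakable crystal form for structure-based drug design.
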