Features (pLannotate 1.2.2; 18 found; start..end, strand, type, name):
     81..97      +  CDS            lacZα (fragment): LacZα fragment of β-galactosidase; lacZ fragment
    102..556     +  rep_origin     f1 ori (sequence partly withheld): f1 bacteriophage origin of replication; arrow indicates direction of (+) strand synthesis
    582..686     +  promoter       AmpR promoter: bla
    687..1547    +  CDS            AmpR: β-lactamase; bla; confers resistance to ampicillin, carbenicillin, and related antibiotics
   1718..2306    +  rep_origin     ori: high-copy-number ColE1/pMB1/pBR322/pUC origin of replication
   2492..2543    -  misc_feature   bom (fragment): basis of mobility region from pBR322
   2611..2835    -  mobile_element Tn7R: mini-Tn7 element (right end of the Tn7 transposon) Tn7
   2902..3435    -  CDS            GmR: gentamycin acetyltransferase; aacC1; confers resistance to gentamycin
   3624..3652    -  promoter       Pc promoter: intI1 (promoter lies within the coding sequence); class 1 integron promoter
   3630..3989    -  CDS            YPR2_ECOLX (fragment): Protein predicted: Swiss-Prot protein existence level 4. From Escherichia coli.
   4160..4208    -  polyA_signal   HSV TK poly(A) signal: herpes simplex virus thymidine kinase polyadenylation signal (Cole and Stacy, 1985)
   4344..4453    -  promoter       p10 promoter: baculovirus promoter for expression in insect cells
   4477..4568    +  promoter       polyhedrin promoter: polh from Autographa californica; promoter for the baculovirus polyhedrin gene
   4621..4640    +  CDS            9xHis (fragment): 9xHis affinity tag
   4686..5663    +  CDS            CDK7 (fragment): CDK7_HUMAN - Also known as CAK, CAK1, CDKN7, MO15, STK1. Experimental evidence at protein level: Swiss-Prot protein existence level 1. Serine/threonine kinase involved in cell cycle control and in RNA polymerase II-mediated RNA transcription. Cyclin-dependent kinases (CDKs) are activated by the binding to a cyclin and mediate the progression through the cell cycle. Each different complex controls a specific transition between 2 subsequent phases in the cell cycle. Required for both activation and complex formation of CDK1/cyclin-B during G2-M transition, and for activation of CDK2/cyclins duri
   5745..5828    +  CDS            large T antigen (fragment): large T antigen from SV40 (simian virus 40)
   5851..5985    +  polyA_signal   SV40 poly(A) signal: SV40 polyadenylation signal
   6014..6179    -  mobile_element Tn7L: mini-Tn7 element (left end of the Tn7 transposon) Tn7
>Addgene plasmid #217012 | pFastBac dual_Human full length _CDK7 (S164D, T170E)_del327-346 | addgene full sequence | sequence record 431041 | Addgene NGS Result
TTCTCTGTCACAGAATGAAAATTTTTCTGTCATCTCTTCGTTATTAATGTTTGTAATTGACTGAATATCA
ACGCTTATTTGCAGCCTGAATGGCGAATGGG
[124 nt withheld, positions 102-225]
C
[91 nt withheld, positions 227-317]
A
[49 nt withheld, positions 319-367]
CCTTTGACGTTGGAGTCCACGTTCTT
[37 nt withheld, positions 394-430]
ACCCTATCTCGGTCTATTCTTTTGATTTATAAGGGATTTTGCCGATTTCGGCCTATTGGTTAAAAAATGA
GCTGATTTAACAAAAATTTAACGCGAATTTTAACAAAATATTAACGCTTACAATTTAGGTGGCACTTTTC
GGGGAAATGTGCGCGGAACCCCTATTTGTTTATTTTTCTAAATACATTCAAATATGTATCCGCTCATGAG
ACAATAACCCTGATAAATGCTTCAATAATATTGAAAAAGGAAGAGTATGAGTATTCAACATTTCCGTGTC
GCCCTTATTCCCTTTTTTGCGGCATTTTGCCTTCCTGTTTTTGCTCACCCAGAAACGCTGGTGAAAGTAA
AAGATGCTGAAGATCAGTTGGGTGCACGAGTGGGTTACATCGAACTGGATCTCAACAGCGGTAAGATCCT
TGAGAGTTTTCGCCCCGAAGAACGTTTTCCAATGATGAGCACTTTTAAAGTTCTGCTATGTGGCGCGGTA
TTATCCCGTATTGACGCCGGGCAAGAGCAACTCGGTCGCCGCATACACTATTCTCAGAATGACTTGGTTG
AGTACTCACCAGTCACAGAAAAGCATCTTACGGATGGCATGACAGTAAGAGAATTATGCAGTGCTGCCAT
AACCATGAGTGATAACACTGCGGCCAACTTACTTCTGACAACGATCGGAGGACCGAAGGAGCTAACCGCT
TTTTTGCACAACATGGGGGATCATGTAACTCGCCTTGATCGTTGGGAACCGGAGCTGAATGAAGCCATAC
CAAACGACGAGCGTGACACCACGATGCCTGTAGCAATGGCAACAACGTTGCGCAAACTATTAACTGGCGA
ACTACTTACTCTAGCTTCCCGGCAACAATTAATAGACTGGATGGAGGCGGATAAAGTTGCAGGACCACTT
CTGCGCTCGGCCCTTCCGGCTGGCTGGTTTATTGCTGATAAATCTGGAGCCGGTGAGCGTGGGTCTCGCG
GTATCATTGCAGCACTGGGGCCAGATGGTAAGCCCTCCCGTATCGTAGTTATCTACACGACGGGGAGTCA
GGCAACTATGGATGAACGAAATAGACAGATCGCTGAGATAGGTGCCTCACTGATTAAGCATTGGTAACTG
TCAGACCAAGTTTACTCATATATACTTTAGATTGATTTAAAACTTCATTTTTAATTTAAAAGGATCTAGG
TGAAGATCCTTTTTGATAATCTCATGACCAAAATCCCTTAACGTGAGTTTTCGTTCCACTGAGCGTCAGA
CCCCGTAGAAAAGATCAAAGGATCTTCTTGAGATCCTTTTTTTCTGCGCGTAATCTGCTGCTTGCAAACA
AAAAAACCACCGCTACCAGCGGTGGTTTGTTTGCCGGATCAAGAGCTACCAACTCTTTTTCCGAAGGTAA
CTGGCTTCAGCAGAGCGCAGATACCAAATACTGTTCTTCTAGTGTAGCCGTAGTTAGGCCACCACTTCAA
GAACTCTGTAGCACCGCCTACATACCTCGCTCTGCTAATCCTGTTACCAGTGGCTGCTGCCAGTGGCGAT
AAGTCGTGTCTTACCGGGTTGGACTCAAGACGATAGTTACCGGATAAGGCGCAGCGGTCGGGCTGAACGG
GGGGTTCGTGCACACAGCCCAGCTTGGAGCGAACGACCTACACCGAACTGAGATACCTACAGCGTGAGCT
ATGAGAAAGCGCCACGCTTCCCGAAGGGAGAAAGGCGGACAGGTATCCGGTAAGCGGCAGGGTCGGAACA
GGAGAGCGCACGAGGGAGCTTCCAGGGGGAAACGCCTGGTATCTTTATAGTCCTGTCGGGTTTCGCCACC
TCTGACTTGAGCGTCGATTTTTGTGATGCTCGTCAGGGGGGCGGAGCCTATGGAAAAACGCCAGCAACGC
GGCCTTTTTACGGTTCCTGGCCTTTTGCTGGCCTTTTGCTCACATGTTCTTTCCTGCGTTATCCCCTGAT
TCTGTGGATAACCGTATTACCGCCTTTGAGTGAGCTGATACCGCTCGCCGCAGCCGAACGACCGAGCGCA
GCGAGTCAGTGAGCGAGGAAGCGGAAGAGCGCCTGATGCGGTATTTTCTCCTTACGCATCTGTGCGGTAT
TTCACACCGCATAGACCAGCCGCGTAACCTGGCAAAATCGGTTACGGTTGAGTAATAAATGGATGCCCTG
CGTAAGCGGGTGTGGGCGGACAATAAAGTCTTAAACTGAACAAAATAGATCTAAACTATGACAATAAAGT
CTTAAACTAGACAGAATAGTTGTAAACTGAAATCAGTCCAGTTATGCTGTGAAAAAGCATACTGGACTTT
TGTTATGGCTAAAGCAAACTCTTCATTTTCTGAAGTGCAAATTGCCCGTCGTATTAAAGAGGGGCGTGGC
CAAGGGCATGGTAAAGACTATATTCGCGGCGTTGTGACAATTTACCGAACAACTCCGCGGCCGGGAAGCC
GATCTCGGCTTGAACGAATTGTTAGGTGGCGGTACTTGGGTCGATATCAAAGTGCATCACTTCTTCCCGT
ATGCCCAACTTTGTATAGAGAGCCACTGCGGGATCGTCACCGTAATCTGCTTGCACGTAGATCACATAAG
CACCAAGCGCGTTGGCCTCATGCTTGAGGAGATTGATGAGCGCGGTGGCAATGCCCTGCCTCCGGTGCTC
GCCGGAGACTGCGAGATCATAGATATAGATCTCACTACGCGGCTGCTCAAACTTGGGCAGAACGTAAGCC
GCGAGAGCGCCAACAACCGCTTCTTGGTCGAAGGCAGCAAGCGCGATGAATGTCTTACTACGGAGCAAGT
TCCCGAGGTAATCGGAGTCCGGCTGATGTTGGGAGTAGGTGGCTACGTCTCCGAACTCACGACCGAAAAG
ATCAAGAGCAGCCCGCATGGATTTGACTTGGTCAGGGCCGAGCCTACATGTGCGAATGATGCCCATACTT
GAGCCACCTAACTTTGTTTTAGGGCGACTGCCCTGCTGCGTAACATCGTTGCTGCTGCGTAACATCGTTG
CTGCTCCATAACATCAAACATCGACCCACGGCGTAACGCGCTTGCTGCTTGGATGCCCGAGGCATAGACT
GTACAAAAAAACAGTCATAACAAGCCATGAAAACCGCCACTGCGCCGTTACCACCGCTGCGTTCGGTCAA
GGTTCTGGACCAGTTGCGTGAGCGCATACGCTACTTGCATTACAGTTTACGAACCGAACAGGCTTATGTC
AACTGGGTTCGTGCCTTCATCCGTTTCCACGGTGTGCGTCACCCGGCAACCTTGGGCAGCAGCGAAGTCG
AGGCATTTCTGTCCTGGCTGGCGAACGAGCGCAAGGTTTCGGTCTCCACGCATCGTCAGGCATTGGCGGC
CTTGCTGTTCTTCTACGGCAAGGTGCTGTGCACGGATCTGCCCTTGCTTCAGGAGATCGGTAGACCTCGG
CCGTCGCGGCGCTTGCCGGTGGTGCTGACCCCGGATGAAGTGGTTCGCATCCTCGGTTTTCTGGAAGGCG
AGCATCGTTTGTTCGCCCAGGACTCTAGCTATAGTTCTAGTGGTTGGCTACGTACCCGTAGTGGCTATGG
CAGGGCTTGCCGCCCCGACGTTGGCTGCGAGCCCTGGGCCTTCACCCGAACTTGGGGGTTGGGGTGGGGA
AAAGGAAGAAACGCGGGCGTATTGGTCCCAATGGGGTCTCGGTGGGGTATCGACAGAGTGCCAGCCCTGG
GACCGAACCCCGCGTTTATGAACAAACGACCCAACACCCGTGCGTTTTATTCTGTCTTTTTATTGCCGTC
ATAGCGCGGGTTCCTTCCGGTATTGTCTCCTTCCGTGTTTCAGTTAGCCTCCCCCATCTCCCGGTACCGC
ATGCTATGCATCAGCTGCTAGCACCATGGCTCGAGATCCCGGGTGATCAAGTCTTCGTCGAGTGATTGTA
AATAAAATGTAATTTACAGTATAGTATTTTAATTAATATACAAATGATTTGATAATAATTCTTATTTAAC
TATAATATATTGTGTTGGGTTGAATTAAAGGTCCGTATACTCCGGAATATTAATAGATCATGGAGATAAT
TAAAATGATAACCATCTCGCAAATAAATAAGTATTTTACTGTTTTCGTAACAGTTTTGTAATAAAAAAAC
CTATAAATATTCCGGATTATTCATACCGTCCCACCATCGGGCGCGGATCTATGTCATACTACCACCACCA
CCACCACCACGATTACGATATTCCAACAACTGAAAACCTCTACTTCCAGGGATCCATGGCACTCGACGTG
AAGTCTCGCGCTAAGCGTTACGAGAAGCTGGACTTCCTGGGTGAAGGCCAGTTCGCTACCGTGTACAAGG
CCAGGGACAAGAACACTAACCAGATCGTCGCCATCAAGAAGATCAAGCTGGGCCACAGATCCGAGGCTAA
GGACGGAATCAACCGCACCGCCCTGCGTGAGATCAAGCTGCTGCAGGAACTGAGCCACCCTAACATCATC
GGTCTGCTGGACGCTTTCGGCCACAAGTCCAACATCAGCCTGGTGTTCGACTTCATGGAGACTGACCTGG
AAGTGATCATCAAGGACAACTCCCTGGTCCTGACCCCCAGCCACATCAAGGCCTACATGCTGATGACTCT
GCAGGGTCTGGAGTACCTGCACCAGCACTGGATCTTGCACAGGGACCTGAAGCCAAACAACCTGCTGCTG
GACGAAAACGGCGTCCTGAAGCTGGCTGACTTCGGACTGGCCAAGTCTTTCGGTGACCCAAACCGCGCTT
ACGAGCACCAGGTGGTCACTAGGTGGTACAGAGCTCCTGAACTGCTGTTCGGAGCCCGTATGTACGGAGT
GGGTGTGGACATGTGGGCTGTGGGTTGCATCCTGGCTGAGCTGCTGCTGAGGGTCCCATTCCTGCCTGGC
GACTCCGACCTGGACCAGCTGACCCGTATCTTCGAAACTCTGGGAACCCCTACTGAGGAACAGTGGCCCG
ACATGTGCTCTCTGCCAGACTACGTGACCTTCAAGTCATTCCCCGGTATCCCACTGCACCACATCTTCAG
CGCTGCCGGTGACGACCTGCTGGACCTGATCCAGGGCCTGTTCCTGTTCAACCCTTGCGCTAGGATCACT
GCTACTCAGGCCCTGAAGATGAAGTACTTCTCTAACCGTCCAGGACCAACCCCAGGATGCCAGCTGCCTA
GACCCAACTGCCCTGTCGAGACTCTGAAGGAACAGTCAAACCCCGCTCTGGCCTAAGTCGACGAGCTCAC
TAGTCGCGGCCGCTTTCGAATCTAGAGCCTGCAGTCTCGACAAGCTTGTCGAGAAGTACTAGAGGATCAT
AATCAGCCATACCACATTTGTAGAGGTTTTACTTGCTTTAAAAAACCTCCCACACCTCCCCCTGAACCTG
AAACATAAAATGAATGCAATTGTTGTTGTTAACTTGTTTATTGCAGCTTATAATGGTTACAAATAAAGCA
ATAGCATCACAAATTTCACAAATAAAGCATTTTTTTCACTGCATTCTAGTTGTGGTTTGTCCAAACTCAT
CAATGTATCTTATCATGTCTGGATCTGATCACTGCTTGAGCCTAGGAGATCCGAACCAGATAAGTGAAAT
CTAGTTCCAAACTATTTTGTCATTTTTAATTTTCGTATTAGCTTACGACGCTACACCCAGTTCCCATCTA
TTTTGTCACTCTTCCCTAAATAATCCTTAAAAACTCCATTTCCACCCCTCCCAGTTCCCAACTATTTTGT
CCGCCCACAGCGGGGCATTTTTCTTCCTGTTATGTTTTTAATCAAACATCCTGCCAACTCCATGTGACAA
ACCGTCATCTTCGGCTACTTT
